Addgene plasmid #170038: pKB255
Purpose: Encodes LacI-controlled expression of surface-displayed melittin and PvirK-mNeonGreen reporter
Depositing lab: Jeffrey Tabor. Depositing organization: Rice University. Publication: High-throughput discovery of peptide activators of a bacterial sensor kinase. Brink KR, Mu AM, Hoang KV, Groszman K, Gunn JS, Tabor JJ. bioRxiv 10.1101/2021.06.01.446581.
Backbone
  Vector backbone: pSC101*
  Vector type: Bacterial Expression, Synthetic Biology
Growth in bacteria
  Bacterial resistance: Ampicillin, 100 μg/mL
  Growth temperature: 37°C
  Growth strain: DH5alpha
  Copy number: Low Copy
Gene/Insert 1
  Gene/Insert name: mNeonGreen
  Species: Branchiostoma lanceolatum
  Promoter: PvirK
  Cloning method: Unknown
  Sequencing primers: 5′ CGTCTAATAAACCATTATTATCATGACATTAAC
Gene/Insert 2
  Gene/Insert name: Melittin
  Species: Synthetic; Apis mellifera, Escherichia coli
  Promoter: Ptac
  Tag / fusion protein: Lpp (N terminal on insert); OmpA (N terminal on insert); Tether (N terminal on insert)
  Cloning method: Unknown
  Sequencing primers: 5′ CGGTATCAGCTCACTCAAAGG
Resource information
  A portion of this plasmid was derived from a plasmid made by: Peptide display fusion protein sequence was obtained from Bryan Davies and was originally published in Tucker et al. 2018 (DOI:10.1016/j.cell.2017.12.009).
Terms and licenses: Academic/Nonprofit Terms; Industry Terms: Not Available to Industry
Depositor comments: Peptide display fusion protein sequence was obtained from Bryan Davies and was originally published in Tucker et al. 2018 (DOI:10.1016/j.cell.2017.12.009). Tucker AT, Leonard SP, DuBois CD, Knauf GA, Cunningham AL, Wilke CO, Trent MS, Davies BW. Discovery of Next-Generation Antimicrobials through Bacterial Self-Screening of Surface-Displayed Peptide Libraries. Cell. 2018 Jan 25;172(3):618-628.e13. doi: 10.1016/j.cell.2017.12.009. Epub 2018 Jan 4. PMID: 29307492; PMCID: PMC5786472. Please visit https://www.biorxiv.org/content/10.1101/2021.06.01.446581v1 for bioRxiv preprint.
How to cite: pKB255 was a gift from Jeffrey Tabor (Addgene plasmid # 170038 ; http://n2t.net/addgene:170038 ; RRID:Addgene_170038)
