[The description below was written by a language model from this plasmid's Addgene catalogue record and pLannotate feature annotations shown in this document.]
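Description:
pKB255 is a low-copy bacterial expression and synthetic-biology plasmid of about 7 kb, built on a pSC101* backbone. It replicates from the pSC101 origin with its cognate Rep101 (RepA) protein and is selected with ampicillin through a β-lactamase cassette driven by its own promoter. The plasmid also carries its own lacI gene under the up-mutated lacIq promoter, so repressor supply does not depend on the host strain.

Two functional modules share the plasmid. In the first, a tac promoter with a downstream lac operator drives a surface-display fusion in which an Lpp fragment and an OmpA fragment are followed by a tether and then the bee-venom peptide melittin. Lpp-OmpA is a standard outer-membrane display scaffold, with the lipoprotein leader targeting the fusion to the outer membrane and the OmpA transmembrane segment carrying the C-terminal passenger to the cell exterior. LacI keeps this cassette repressed until an inducer such as IPTG is added. The display fusion design was taken from an earlier self-screening system for surface-displayed antimicrobial peptides. In the second module, the PvirK promoter drives mNeonGreen, followed by rrnB T1 and T7Te terminators, giving a green fluorescent readout of PvirK activity.

Together, these parts let a single cell display melittin on its surface and report any resulting promoter activation. This fits the associated work on high-throughput discovery of peptide activators of a bacterial sensor kinase, although the record does not name the kinase. The annotation also flags a short mKate-like fragment between the two cassettes, and the record does not explain its role.
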