Features (pLannotate 1.2.2; 18 found; start..end, strand, type, name):
    998..1075    -  promoter       lacIq promoter: lacI (mutant); In the lacIq allele, a single base change in the promoter boosts expression of the lacI gene about 10-fold.
   1097..1141    +  terminator     his operon terminator (fragment): This putative transcriptin terminator from the E. coli his operon has a 2-bp deletion introduced during synthesis. Its efficiency has not been determined.
   1444..2394    -  CDS            Rep101: RepA protein needed for replication with the pSC101 origin; rep101
   2442..2664    -  rep_origin     pSC101 ori: low-copy replication origin that requires the Rep101 protein
   3166..3200    -  terminator     lambda t0 terminator: minimal transcription terminator from phage lambda (Scholtissek and Grosse, 1987)
   3280..4140    -  CDS            AmpR: β-lactamase; bla; confers resistance to ampicillin, carbenicillin, and related antibiotics
   4141..4204    -  promoter       AmpR promoter: bla
   4544..5251    +  CDS            mNeonGreen: mNeonGreen is a basic (constitutively fluorescent) green/yellow fluorescent protein published in 2013, derived from Branchiostoma lanceolatum. It is reported to be a very rapidly-maturing monomer with moderate acid sensitivity.
   5263..5334    +  terminator     rrnB T1 terminator: transcription terminator T1 from the E. coli rrnB gene
   5350..5377    +  terminator     T7Te terminator: phage T7 early transcription terminator
   5471..5695    +  CDS            mKate M41G S158C (fragment): mKate M41G S158C is a basic (constitutively fluorescent) red fluorescent protein published in 2009, derived from Entacmaea quadricolor.
   5703..5780    -  CDS            MELT: MEL_APIDO - Experimental evidence at protein level: Swiss-Prot protein existence level 1. Main toxin of bee venom with strong hemolytic activity and antimicrobial activity. It has enhancing effects on bee venom phospholipase A2 activity. This amphipathic toxin binds to negatively charged membrane surface and forms pore by inserting into lipid bilayers inducing the leakage of ions and molecules and the enhancement of permeability that ultimately leads to cell lysis. It acts as a voltage-gated pore with higher selectivity for anions over cations. The ion conductance has been shown to be voltage-
   5982..6386    -  CDS            ompA (fragment): OMPA_SHIFL - Experimental evidence at protein level: Swiss-Prot protein existence level 1. (Microbial infection) Serves as a secondary receptor during phage Sf6 infection; infection requires both lipopolysaccharide (LPS) and the OmpA beta-barrel. From Shigella flexneri.
   6390..6476    -  CDS            lpp (fragment): LPP_ECOLI - Also known as mlpA, mulI. Experimental evidence at protein level: Swiss-Prot protein existence level 1. An outer membrane lipoprotein that controls the distance between the inner and outer membranes; adding residues to Lpp increases the width of the periplasm (PubMed:29257832). The only protein known to be covalently linked to the peptidoglycan network (PGN) (PubMed:4261992, PubMed:3013869, PubMed:4245367). Also non-covalently binds the PGN (PubMed:3013869). The link between the cell outer membrane and PGN contributes to the maintenance of the structural and functional integrity of
   6571..6587    -  protein_bind   lac operator: The lac repressor binds to the lac operator to inhibit transcription in E. coli. This inhibition can be relieved by adding lactose or isopropyl-β-D-thiogalactopyranoside (IPTG). lac repressor encoded by lacI
   6595..6623    -  promoter       tac promoter: strong E. coli promoter; hybrid between the trp and lac UV5 promoters
   6796..6882    -  terminator     rrnB T1 terminator: Escherichia coli rrnB; transcription terminator T1 from the E. coli rrnB gene
   6888..997     -  CDS            lacI (across the origin): lac repressor; lacI; The lac repressor binds to the lac operator to inhibit transcription in E. coli. This inhibition can be relieved by adding lactose or isopropyl-β-D-thiogalactopyranoside (IPTG).
>Addgene plasmid #170038 | pKB255 | addgene full sequence | sequence record 334656 | Addgene NGS Result
TGGGCGCCAGGGTGGTTTTTCTTTTCACCAGTGAGACGGGCAACAGCTGATTGCCCTTCACCGCCTGGCC
CTGAGAGAGTTGCAGCAAGCGGTCCACGCTGGTTTGCCCCAGCAGGCGAAAATCCTGTTTGATGGTGGTT
AACGGCGGGATATAACATGAGCTGTCTTCGGTATCGTCGTATCCCACTACCGAGATATCCGCACCAACGC
GCAGCCCGGACTCGGTAATGGCGCGCATTGCGCCCAGCGCCATCTGATCGTTGGCAACCAGCATCGCAGT
GGGAACGATGCCCTCATTCAGCATTTGCATGGTTTGTTGAAAACCGGACATGGCACTCCAGTCGCCTTCC
CGTTCCGCTATCGGCTGAATTTGATTGCGAGTGAGATATTTATGCCAGCCAGCCAGACGCAGACGCGCCG
AGACAGAACTTAATGGGCCCGCTAACAGCGCGATTTGCTGGTGACCCAATGCGACCAGATGCTCCACGCC
CAGTCGCGTACCGTCTTCATGGGAGAAAATAATACTGTTGATGGGTGTCTGGTCAGAGACATCAAGAAAT
AACGCCGGAACATTAGTGCAGGCAGCTTCCACAGCAATGGCATCCTGGTCATCCAGCGGATAGTTAATGA
TCAGCCCACTGACGCGTTGCGCGAGAAGATTGTGCACCGCCGCTTTACAGGCTTCGACGCCGCTTCGTTC
TACCATCGACACCACCACGCTGGCACCCAGTTGATCGGCGCGAGATTTAATCGCCGCGACAATTTGCGAC
GGCGCGTGCAGGGCCAGACTGGAGGTGGCAACGCCAATCAGCAACGACTGTTTGCCCGCCAGTTGTTGTG
CCACGCGGTTGGGAATGTAATTCAGCTCCGCCATCGCCGCTTCCACTTTTTCCCGCGTTTTCGCAGAAAC
GTGGCTGGCCTGGTTCACCACGCGGGAAACGGTCTGATAAGAGACACCGGCATACTCTGCGACATCGTAT
AACGTTACTGGTTTCACATTCACCACCCTGAATTGACTCTCTTCCGGGCGCTATCATGCCATACCGCGAA
AGGTTTTGCACCATTCGATGGTGTCAACGTAAATGCATGCCGCTTCGGCAAGGTGTCACCACCCTGCCCT
TTTTCTTTAAAACCGAAAAGATTACTTCGCGTTATGCAGGCTTCCTCGCTCACTGACTCGCTGCGCTCGG
TCGTTCGGCTGCGGCGAGCGGTATCAGCTCACTCAAAGGCGGTAATCTCGAGGTTACATTGTCGATCTGT
TCATGGTGAACAGCTTTGAATGCACCAAAAACTCGTAAAAGCTCTGATGTATCTATCTTTTTTACACCGT
TTTCATCTGTGCATATGGACAGTTTTCCCTTTGATATGTAACGGTGAACAGTTGTTCTACTTTTGTTTGT
TAGTCTTGATGCTTCACTGATAGATACAAGAGCCATAAGAACCTCAGATCCTTCCGTATTTAGCCAGTAT
GTTCTCTAGTGTGGTTCGTTGTTTTTGCGTGAGCCATGAGAACGAACCATTGAGATCATACTTACTTTGC
ATGTCACTCAAAAATTTTGCCTCAAAACTGGTGAGCTGAATTTTTGCAGTTAAAGCATCGTGTAGTGTTT
TTCTTAGTCCGTTATGTAGGTAGGAATCTGATGTAATGGTTGTTGGTATTTTGTCACCATTCATTTTTAT
CTGGTTGTTCTCAAGTTCGGTTACGAGATCCATTTGTCTATCTAGTTCAACTTGGAAAATCAACGTATCA
GTCGGGCGGCCTCGCTTATCAACCACCAATTTCATATTGCTGTAAGTGTTTAAATCTTTACTTATTGGTT
TCAAAACCCATTGGTTAAGCCTTTTAAACTCATGGTAGTTATTTTCAAGCATTAACATGAACTTAAATTC
ATCAAGGCTAATCTCTATATTTGCCTTGTGAGTTTTCTTTTGTGTTAGTTCTTTTAATAACCACTCATAA
ATCCTCATAGAGTATTTGTTTTCAAAAGACTTAACATGTTCCAGATTATATTTTATGAATTTTTTTAACT
GGAAAAGATAAGGCAATATCTCTTCACTAAAAACTAATTCTAATTTTTCGCTTGAGAACTTGGCATAGTT
TGTCCACTGGAAAATCTCAAAGCCTTTAACCAAAGGATTCATGATTTCCACAGTTCTCGTCATCAGCTCT
CTGGTTGCTTTAGCTAATACACCATAAGCATTTTCCCTACTGATGTTCATCATCTGAGCGTATTGGTTAT
AAGTGAACGATACCGTCCGTTCTTTCCTTGTAGGGTTTTCAATAGTGGGGTTGAGTAGTGCCACACAGCA
TAAAATTAGCTTGGTTTCATGCTCCGTTAAGTCATAGCGACTAATCGCTAGTTCATTTGCTTTGAAAACA
ACTAATTCAGACATACATCTCAATTGGTCTAGGTGATTTTAATCACTATACCAATTGAGATGGGCTAGTC
AATGATAATTACATGTCCTTTTCCTTTGAGTTGTGGGTATCTGTAAATTCTGCTAGACCTTTGCTGGAAA
ACTTGTAAATTCTGCTAGACCCTCTGTAAATTCCGCTAGACCTTTGTGTGTTTTTTTTGTTTATATTCAA
GTGGTTATAATTTATAGAATAAAGAAAGAATAAAAAAAGATAAAAAGAATAGATCCCAGCCCTGTGTATA
ACTCACTACTTTAGTCAGTTCCGCAGTATTACAAAAGGATGTCGCAAACGCTGTTTGCTCCTCTACAAAA
CAGACCTTAAAACCCTAAAGGCTTAAGTAGCACCCTCGCAAGCTCGTGCAAATCGCTTAATATTCCTTTT
GTCTCCGACCATCAGGCACCTGAGTCGCTGCCTTTTTCGTGACATTCAGTTCGCTGCGCTCACGGCTCTG
GCAGTGAATGTGGGTAAATGGCACTACAGGCGCCTTTTATGGATTCATGCAAGGAAACTACCCATAATAC
AAGAAAAGCCCGTCACGGGCTTCTCAGGGCGTTTTATGGCTGGTCTGCTATGTGGTGCTATCTGACTTTT
TGCTGTTCAGCAGTTCCTGCCCTCTGATTTTCCAGTCTGACCACTTCGGATTATCCCGTGACAGGTCATT
CAGACTGGCTAATGCACCCAGTAAGGCAGCGGTATCATCAACAGGCTTACCCGTCTTACTGTCCCTAGTG
CTTGGATTCTCACCAATAAAAAACGCCCGGCGGCAACCGAGCGTTCTGAACAAATCCAGATGGAGTTCTG
ATGTCATTACTGGATCTATCAACAGGAGTCCAAGCGAGCTCGTAAACTTGGTCTGACAGTTACCAATGCT
TAATCAGTGAGGCACCTATCTCAGCGATCTGTCTATTTCGTTCATCCATAGTTGCCTGACTCCCCGTCGT
GTAGATAACTACGATACGGGAGGGCTTACCATCTGGCCCCAGTGCTGCAATGATACCGCGTGATCCACGC
TCACCGGCTCCAGATTTATCAGCAATAAACCAGCCAGCCGGAAGGGCCGAGCGCAGAAGTGGTCCTGCAA
CTTTATCCGCCTCCATCCAGTCTATTAATTGTTGCCGGGAAGCTAGAGTAAGTAGTTCGCCAGTTAATAG
TTTGCGCAACGTTGTTGCCATTGCTACAGGCATCGTGGTGTCACGCTCGTCGTTTGGTATGGCTTCATTC
AGCTCCGGTTCCCAACGATCAAGGCGAGTTACATGATCCCCCATGTTGTGCAAAAAAGCGGTTAGCTCCT
TCGGTCCTCCGATCGTTGTCAGAAGTAAGTTGGCCGCAGTGTTATCACTCATGGTTATGGCAGCACTGCA
TAATTCTCTTACTGTCATGCCATCCGTAAGATGCTTTTCTGTTACTGGTGAGTACTCAACCAAGTCATTC
TGAGAATAGTGTATGCGGCGACCGAGTTGCTCTTGCCCGGCGTCAATACGGTATAATACCGCGCCACATA
GCAGAACTTTAAAAGTGCTCATCATTGGAAAACGTTCTTCGGGGCGAAAACTCTCAAGGATCTTACCGCT
GTTGAGATCCAGTTCGATGTAACCCACTCGTGCACCCAACTGATCTTCAGCATCTTTTACTTTCACCAGC
GTTTCTGGGTGAGCAAAAACGGGAAGGCAAAATGCCGCAAAAAAGTGAATAAGGGCGACACTGAAATGTT
GAATACTCATACTCTTCCTTTTTCAATATTATTGAAGCATTTATCAGGGTTATTGTCTCATGAGCGGATA
CATATTTTAATGTATTTAGAAAAATAAACAAATAGGGGTTCCGCGCACATTTCCCATGGTGCCACCTGAC
GTCTAATAAACCATTATTATCATGACATTAACCTATAAAAATAGGCGTATCACGAGGCAGAATTTTTATC
GCTTCCGCGTTCCGTCTACTCCCTATTACGCTCCGGAATCTCCGACGCCTACGGCCGACGTCGGATACCG
CCATTGATAAACTGTTTAACAACATCGTCTGTACAGACCTTCTTCGTTGCCTTTACGTTTAACTCAATCA
GGCTACCGTCTCGGTTATAAGTCTATCGAGTAGTAGAGCCGTAGTAAAGAGGAGAAATACTAGATGGTTT
CGAAAGGTGAGGAGGATAACATGGCGTCGCTGCCTGCTACACATGAACTGCATATTTTCGGCAGCATCAA
CGGAGTTGATTTCGACATGGTGGGCCAAGGCACCGGCAACCCGAACGACGGCTATGAAGAATTGAATTTG
AAATCTACCAAGGGCGACTTGCAATTTAGTCCGTGGATTCTGGTACCGCATATTGGTTATGGTTTTCATC
AGTATCTGCCCTACCCAGACGGAATGAGCCCATTTCAGGCGGCTATGGTGGATGGCAGTGGCTATCAGGT
CCATCGCACCATGCAATTCGAGGATGGGGCGAGCCTGACCGTGAATTATCGGTACACTTACGAAGGTTCA
CATATTAAAGGTGAAGCACAAGTTAAAGGCACCGGCTTCCCGGCGGATGGCCCAGTGATGACCAACAGCC
TGACGGCGGCGGACTGGTGTCGTAGCAAAAAGACGTATCCCAATGATAAAACAATTATTTCTACCTTTAA
ATGGAGTTACACCACGGGTAACGGTAAACGCTACCGTAGCACGGCTCGCACCACATACACCTTTGCGAAA
CCCATGGCCGCGAACTATCTGAAAAATCAGCCGATGTATGTGTTTCGCAAAACGGAACTGAAACATTCGA
AAACTGAACTCAATTTCAAAGAGTGGCAAAAAGCCTTCACCGACGTAATGGGCATGGATGAACTGTACAA
ATGACCAGGCATCAAATAAAACGAAAGGCTCAGTCGAAAGACTGGGCCTTTCGTTTTATCTGTTGTTTGT
CGGTGAACGCTCTCTACTAGAGTCACACTGGCTCACCTTCGGGTGGGCCTTTCTGCGTTTATAGTTTCAC
TTCTGAGTTCGGCATGGGGTCAGGTGGGACCACCGCGCTACTGCCGCCAGGCAGCTGTATCATCTGCGTA
CTCCATTAGTGTGACGACCTATGAGGATGGCGGGGTATTAACTGTAACGCAAGATACTTCTCTGCAAGAT
GGTTGTTTAATTTATAATGTGAAACTGCGCGGCGTTAATTTTCCCTCAAATGGTCCCGTAATGCAAAAGA
AGACCTTAGGGTGGGAAGCTTCTACGGAAACGTTGTATCCTGCAGATGGCGGTCTTGAGGGTCGTTGTGA
TATGGCGTTGAAACTGGTCGGCGGTGTTACCCCTGTTGACGTTTACGTTTGATCCAACTAATTAAGGCTG
GCAACCCCGTGGTCAGAACTTTCAGTACCGCTCCAATACCTGTTCCTCCGATACCCGCAGCTGGAGCCTC
AGCGGCATCTGCAGGAGCGGCTTCCGCAGCCGGTGCTTCACTCGCTGGTGCCTCCGCTGCTGGTGTAGCT
TCCGCAGCTGGTGCAGCAGGTTCCTGACTGATGCCAGCGGCTGGGGCTTCGGCAGCATCCGCTGGGGCAG
CTTCTGCTGCAGGCGCTTCGCTAGCTGGAGCTTCAGCAGCAGGAGTCGCCTCTGCGGCGGGCGCTGCAGG
CTCTTGACTGGTACCAATACCGTTGTCCGGACGAGTGCCGATGGTGTGTGCGTCACCGATGTTGTTGGTC
CACTGGTATTCCAGACGGGTAGCGATTTCAGGAGTGATCGCGTACTCAACACCGCCAGCGAAGACCGGAG
AAACGCCGGTGTCGTGGTTTTTACCATAAACGTTGGATTTAGTGTCTGCACGCCATACCATGCCACCCAG
ACGAGTGTAGATGTCCAGGTCGTCAGTGATTGGGTAACCCAGTTTAGCGGTCAGTTGAACGCCCTGAGCT
TTGTATGCACCGTTTTCAACGCTGCCTTTGTACGGCATACGACCTAACCAGTCGTAACCCATTTCAAAGC
CAACATACGGGTTAATTCCCTGATCGATTTTAGCGTTGCTGGAGCAACCTGCCAGCAGAGTAGAACCCAG
GATTACCGCGCCCAGTACCAGTTTAGTAGCTTTCATCAGAAATACTCCATAGCATGATTAAGATGTTTCA
GTACGAAAATTGCTTTCATTGTTGATCTCCTTTTTAAGTGAACTTGGGCCCTGTGTGAAATTGTTATCCG
CTCACAATTCCACACATTATACGAGCCGATGATTAATTGTCAACAGCTCATTTCAGAATATTAGCCAGAA
CCGTTATGATGTCGGCGCAAAAAACATTATCCAGAACGGGAGTGCGCCTTGAGCGACACGAATTATGCAG
TGATTTACGTATTACCGCCTTTGAGTGAGCTGATACCGCTCGCCGCAGCCGAACGCCCTAGGTCTAGGGC
GGCGGATTTGTCCTACTCAGGAGAGCGTTCACCGACAAACAACAGATAAAACGAAAGGCCCAGTCTTTCG
ACTGAGCCTTTCGTTTTATTTGATGCCTCACTGCCCGCTTTCCAGTCGGGAAACCTGTCGTGCCAGCTGC
ATTAATGAATCGGCCAACGCGCGGGGAGAGGCGGTTTGCGTAT
